>Addgene plasmid #140051 | pcDNA3-ABKAR | addgene full sequence | sequence record 307466 | Addgene NGS Result
GACGGATCGGGAGATCTCCCGATCCCCTATGGTGCACTCTCAGTACAATCTGCTCTGATGCCGCATAGTT
AAGCCAGTATCTGCTCCCTGCTTGTGTGTTGGAGGTCGCTGAGTAGTGCGCGAGCAAAATTTAAGCTACA
ACAAGGCAAGGCTTGACCGACAATTGCATGAAGAATCTGCTTAGGGTTAGGCGTTTTGCGCTGCTTCGCG
ATGTACGGGCCAGATATACGCGTTGACATTGATTATTGACTAGTTATTAATAGTAATCAATTACGGGGTC
ATTAGTTCATAGCCCATATATGGAGTTCCGCGTTACATAACTTACGGTAAATGGCCCGCCTGGCTGACCG
CCCAACGACCCCCGCCCATTGACGTCAATAATGACGTATGTTCCCATAGTAACGCCAATAGGGACTTTCC
ATTGACGTCAATGGGTGGAGTATTTACGGTAAACTGCCCACTTGGCAGTACATCAAGTGTATCATATGCC
AAGTACGCCCCCTATTGACGTCAATGACGGTAAATGGCCCGCCTGGCATTATGCCCAGTACATGACCTTA
TGGGACTTTCCTACTTGGCAGTACATCTACGTATTAGTCATCGCTATTACCATGGTGATGCGGTTTTGGC
AGTACATCAATGGGCGTGGATAGCGGTTTGACTCACGGGGATTTCCAAGTCTCCACCCCATTGACGTCAA
TGGGAGTTTGTTTTGGCACCAAAATCAACGGGACTTTCCAAAATGTCGTAACAACTCCGCCCCATTGACG
CAAATGGGCGGTAGGCGTGTACGGTGGGAGGTCTATATAAGCAGAGCTCTCTGGCTAACTAGAGAACCCA
CTGCTTACTGGCTTATCGAAATTAATACGACTCACTATAGGGAGACCCAAGCTTGCGGCCGCCACCATGG
TGCGGGGTTCTCATCATCATCATCATCATGGTATGGCTAGCATGACTGGTGGACAGCAAATGGGTCGGGA
TCTGTACGACGATGACGATAAGGATCCCATGGTGAGCAAGGGCGAGGAGCTGTTCACCGGGGTGGTGCCC
ATCCTGGTCGAGCTGGACGGCGACGTAAACGGCCACAAGTTCAGCGTGTCCGGCGAGGGCGAGGGCGATG
CCACCTACGGCAAGCTGACCCTGAAGTTCATCTGCACCACCGGCAAGCTGCCCGTGCCCTGGCCCACCCT
CGTGACCACCCTGAGCTGGGGCGTGCAGTGCTTCGCCCGCTACCCCGACCACATGAAGCAGCACGACTTC
TTCAAGTCCGCCATGCCCGAAGGCTACGTCCAGGAGCGCACCATCTTCTTCAAGGACGACGGCAACTACA
AGACCCGCGCCGAGGTGAAGTTCGAGGGCGACACCCTGGTGAACCGCATCGAGCTGAAGGGCATCGACTT
CAAGGAGGACGGCAACATCCTGGGGCACAAGCTGGAGTACAACGCCATCCACGGCAACGTCTATATCACC
GCCGACAAGCAGAAGAACGGCATCAAGGCCAACTTCGGCCTCAACTGCAACATCGAGGACGGCAGCGTGC
AGCTCGCCGACCACTACCAGCAGAACACCCCCATCGGCGACGGCCCCGTGCTGCTGCCCGACAACCACTA
CCTGAGCACCCAGTCCAAGCTGAGCAAAGACCCCAACGAGAAGCGCGATCACATGGTCCTGCTGGAGTTC
GTGACCGCCGCCGGGATCACTCTCGGCATGGACGAGCTGTACAAGCGCATGCATAAGTTTTCTCAAGAAC
AGATCGGCGAAAACATTGTGTGCAGGGTCATTTGTACCACGGGTCAAATTCCCATCCGAGATTTGTCAGC
TGATATTTCACAAGTGCTTAAGGAAAAACGATCCATAAAGAAAGTTTGGACATTTGGTAGAAACCCAGCC
TGTGACTATCATTTAGGAAACATTTCAAGACTGTCAAATAAGCATTTCCAAATACTACTAGGAGAAGACG
GTAACCTTTTATTGAATGACATTTCCACTAATGGGACCTGGTTAAATGGGCAAAAAGTCGAGAAGAACAG
CAATCAGTTACTGTCTCAAGGTGATGAAATAACCGTTGGTGTAGGCGTGGAATCAGATATTTTATCTCTG
GTCATTTTCATAAACGACAAATTTAAGCAGTGCCTCGAGCAGAACAAAGTTGATCGCTCTGCAGGTAAGC
CAGGCAGCGGCGAGGGCAGCACCAAGATGCGTCGTGTCGCCACCCTGGTGGACCTCGGCACCGGCGGCAG
CGAGCTCATGGGCGGCGTGCAGCTCGCCGACCACTACCAGCAGAACACCCCCATCGGCGACGGCCCCGTG
CTGCTGCCCGACAACCACTACCTGAGCTACCAGTCCAAGCTGAGCAAAGACCCCAACGAGAAGCGCGATC
ACATGGTCCTGCTGGAGTTCGTGACCGCCGCCGGGATCACTCTCGGCATGGACGAGCTGTACAAGGGAGG
TACCGGTGGATCTATGGTGAGCAAGGGCGAGGAGCTGTTCACCGGGGTGGTGCCCATCCTGGTCGAGCTG
GACGGCGACGTAAACGGCCACAAGTTCAGCGTGTCCGGCGAGGGCGAGGGCGATGCCACCTACGGCAAGC
TGACCCTGAAGCTGATCTGCACCACCGGCAAGCTGCCCGTGCCCTGGCCCACCCTCGTGACCACCCTGGG
CTACGGCCTTCAGTGCTTCGCCCGCTACCCCGACCACATGAAGCAGCACGACTTCTTCAAGTCCGCCATG
CCCGAAGGCTACGTCCAGGAGCGCACCATCTTCTTCAAGGACGACGGCAACTACAAGACCCGCGCCGAGG
TGAAGTTCGAGGGCGACACCCTGGTGAACCGCATCGAGCTGAAGGGCATCGACTTCAAGGAGGACGGCAA
CATCCTGGGGCACAAGCTGGAGTACAACTACAACAGCCACAACGTCTATATCACCGCCGACAAGCAGAAG
AACGGCATCAAGGCCAACTTCAAGATCCGCCACAACATCGAGTAAGAATTCTGCAGATATCCATCACACT
GGCGGCCGCTCGAGCATGCATCTAGAGGGCCCTATTCTATAGTGTCACCTAAATGCTAGAGCTCGCTGAT
CAGCCTCGACTGTGCCTTCTAGTTGCCAGCCATCTGTTGTTTGCCCCTCCCCCGTGCCTTCCTTGACCCT
GGAAGGTGCCACTCCCACTGTCCTTTCCTAATAAAATGAGGAAATTGCATCGCATTGTCTGAGTAGGTGT
CATTCTATTCTGGGGGGTGGGGTGGGGCAGGACAGCAAGGGGGAGGATTGGGAAGACAATAGCAGGCATG
CTGGGGATGCGGTGGGCTCTATGGCTTCTGAGGCGGAAAGAACCAGCTGGGGCTCTAGGGGGTATCCCC
[124 nt withheld, positions 3360-3483]
C
[91 nt withheld, positions 3485-3575]
A
[49 nt withheld, positions 3577-3625]
CCTTTGACGTTGGAGTCCACGTTCTTT
[37 nt withheld, positions 3653-3689]
ACCCTATCTCGGTCTATTCTTTTGATTTATAAGGGATTTTGCCGATTTCGGCCTATTGGTTAAAAAATGA
GCTGATTTAACAAAAATTTAACGCGAATTAATTCTGTGGAATGTGTGTCAGTTAGGGTGTGGAAAGTCCC
CAGGCTCCCCAGCAGGCAGAAGTATGCAAAGCATGCATCTCAATTAGTCAGCAACCAGGTGTGGAAAGTC
CCCAGGCTCCCCAGCAGGCAGAAGTATGCAAAGCATGCATCTCAATTAGTCAGCAACCATAGTCCCGCCC
CTAACTCCGCCCATCCCGCCCCTAACTCCGCCCAGTTCCGCCCATTCTCCGCCCCATGGCTGACTAATTT
TTTTTATTTATGCAGAGGCCGAGGCCGCCTCTGCCTCTGAGCTATTCCAGAAGTAGTGAGGAGGCTTTTT
TGGAGGCCTAGGCTTTTGCAAAAAGCTCCCGGGAGCTTGTATATCCATTTTCGGATCTGATCAAGAGACA
GGATGAGGATCGTTTCGCATGATTGAACAAGATGGATTGCACGCAGGTTCTCCGGCCGCTTGGGTGGAGA
GGCTATTCGGCTATGACTGGGCACAACAGACAATCGGCTGCTCTGATGCCGCCGTGTTCCGGCTGTCAGC
GCAGGGGCGCCCGGTTCTTTTTGTCAAGACCGACCTGTCCGGTGCCCTGAATGAACTGCAGGACGAGGCA
GCGCGGCTATCGTGGCTGGCCACGACGGGCGTTCCTTGCGCAGCTGTGCTCGACGTTGTCACTGAAGCGG
GAAGGGACTGGCTGCTATTGGGCGAAGTGCCGGGGCAGGATCTCCTGTCATCTCACCTTGCTCCTGCCGA
GAAAGTATCCATCATGGCTGATGCAATGCGGCGGCTGCATACGCTTGATCCGGCTACCTGCCCATTCGAC
CACCAAGCGAAACATCGCATCGAGCGAGCACGTACTCGGATGGAAGCCGGTCTTGTCGATCAGGATGATC
TGGACGAAGAGCATCAGGGGCTCGCGCCAGCCGAACTGTTCGCCAGGCTCAAGGCGCGCATGCCCGACGG
CGAGGATCTCGTCGTGACCCATGGCGATGCCTGCTTGCCGAATATCATGGTGGAAAATGGCCGCTTTTCT
GGATTCATCGACTGTGGCCGGCTGGGTGTGGCGGACCGCTATCAGGACATAGCGTTGGCTACCCGTGATA
TTGCTGAAGAGCTTGGCGGCGAATGGGCTGACCGCTTCCTCGTGCTTTACGGTATCGCCGCTCCCGATTC
GCAGCGCATCGCCTTCTATCGCCTTCTTGACGAGTTCTTCTGAGCGGGACTCTGGGGTTCGAAATGACCG
ACCAAGCGACGCCCAACCTGCCATCACGAGATTTCGATTCCACCGCCGCCTTCTATGAAAGGTTGGGCTT
CGGAATCGTTTTCCGGGACGCCGGCTGGATGATCCTCCAGCGCGGGGATCTCATGCTGGAGTTCTTCGCC
CACCCCAACTTGTTTATTGCAGCTTATAATGGTTACAAATAAAGCAATAGCATCACAAATTTCACAAATA
AAGCATTTTTTTCACTGCATTCTAGTTGTGGTTTGTCCAAACTCATCAATGTATCTTATCATGTCTGTAT
ACCGTCGACCTCTAGCTAGAGCTTGGCGTAATCATGGTCATAGCTGTTTCCTGTGTGAAATTGTTATCCG
CTCACAATTCCACACAACATACGAGCCGGAAGCATAAAGTGTAAAGCCTGGGGTGCCTAATGAGTGAGCT
AACTCACATTAATTGCGTTGCGCTCACTGCCCGCTTTCCAGTCGGGAAACCTGTCGTGCCAGCTGCATTA
ATGAATCGGCCAACGCGCGGGGAGAGGCGGTTTGCGTATTGGGCGCTCTTCCGCTTCCTCGCTCACTGAC
TCGCTGCGCTCGGTCGTTCGGCTGCGGCGAGCGGTATCAGCTCACTCAAAGGCGGTAATACGGTTATCCA
CAGAATCAGGGGATAACGCAGGAAAGAACATGTGAGCAAAAGGCCAGCAAAAGGCCAGGAACCGTAAAAA
GGCCGCGTTGCTGGCGTTTTTCCATAGGCTCCGCCCCCCTGACGAGCATCACAAAAATCGACGCTCAAGT
CAGAGGTGGCGAAACCCGACAGGACTATAAAGATACCAGGCGTTTCCCCCTGGAAGCTCCCTCGTGCGCT
CTCCTGTTCCGACCCTGCCGCTTACCGGATACCTGTCCGCCTTTCTCCCTTCGGGAAGCGTGGCGCTTTC
TCATAGCTCACGCTGTAGGTATCTCAGTTCGGTGTAGGTCGTTCGCTCCAAGCTGGGCTGTGTGCACGAA
CCCCCCGTTCAGCCCGACCGCTGCGCCTTATCCGGTAACTATCGTCTTGAGTCCAACCCGGTAAGACACG
ACTTATCGCCACTGGCAGCAGCCACTGGTAACAGGATTAGCAGAGCGAGGTATGTAGGCGGTGCTACAGA
GTTCTTGAAGTGGTGGCCTAACTACGGCTACACTAGAAGAACAGTATTTGGTATCTGCGCTCTGCTGAAG
CCAGTTACCTTCGGAAAAAGAGTTGGTAGCTCTTGATCCGGCAAACAAACCACCGCTGGTAGCGGTGGTT
TTTTTGTTTGCAAGCAGCAGATTACGCGCAGAAAAAAAGGATCTCAAGAAGATCCTTTGATCTTTTCTAC
GGGGTCTGACGCTCAGTGGAACGAAAACTCACGTTAAGGGATTTTGGTCATGAGATTATCAAAAAGGATC
TTCACCTAGATCCTTTTAAATTAAAAATGAAGTTTTAAATCAATCTAAAGTATATATGAGTAAACTTGGT
CTGACAGTTACCAATGCTTAATCAGTGAGGCACCTATCTCAGCGATCTGTCTATTTCGTTCATCCATAGT
TGCCTGACTCCCCGTCGTGTAGATAACTACGATACGGGAGGGCTTACCATCTGGCCCCAGTGCTGCAATG
ATACCGCGAGACCCACGCTCACCGGCTCCAGATTTATCAGCAATAAACCAGCCAGCCGGAAGGGCCGAGC
GCAGAAGTGGTCCTGCAACTTTATCCGCCTCCATCCAGTCTATTAATTGTTGCCGGGAAGCTAGAGTAAG
TAGTTCGCCAGTTAATAGTTTGCGCAACGTTGTTGCCATTGCTACAGGCATCGTGGTGTCACGCTCGTCG
TTTGGTATGGCTTCATTCAGCTCCGGTTCCCAACGATCAAGGCGAGTTACATGATCCCCCATGTTGTGCA
AAAAAGCGGTTAGCTCCTTCGGTCCTCCGATCGTTGTCAGAAGTAAGTTGGCCGCAGTGTTATCACTCAT
GGTTATGGCAGCACTGCATAATTCTCTTACTGTCATGCCATCCGTAAGATGCTTTTCTGTGACTGGTGAG
TACTCAACCAAGTCATTCTGAGAATAGTGTATGCGGCGACCGAGTTGCTCTTGCCCGGCGTCAATACGGG
ATAATACCGCGCCACATAGCAGAACTTTAAAAGTGCTCATCATTGGAAAACGTTCTTCGGGGCGAAAACT
CTCAAGGATCTTACCGCTGTTGAGATCCAGTTCGATGTAACCCACTCGTGCACCCAACTGATCTTCAGCA
TCTTTTACTTTCACCAGCGTTTCTGGGTGAGCAAAAACAGGAAGGCAAAATGCCGCAAAAAAGGGAATAA
GGGCGACACGGAAATGTTGAATACTCATACTCTTCCTTTTTCAATATTATTGAAGCATTTATCAGGGTTA
TTGTCTCATGAGCGGATACATATTTGAATGTATTTAGAAAAATAAACAAATAGGGGTTCCGCGCACATTT
CCCCGAAAAGTGCCACCTGACGTC
Features (pLannotate 1.2.2; 26 found; start..end, strand, type, name):
     28..80      -  misc_feature   bom (fragment): basis of mobility region from pBR322
    235..614     +  enhancer       CMV enhancer: human cytomegalovirus immediate early enhancer
    615..818     +  promoter       CMV promoter: human cytomegalovirus (CMV) immediate early promoter
    814..847     +  LTR            5' LTR (truncated) (fragment): truncated 5' long terminal repeat (LTR) from HIV-1
    863..881     +  promoter       T7 promoter: promoter for bacteriophage T7 RNA polymerase
    922..942     +  CDS            capTEV™ (fragment): composite tag for in vivo biotinylation, TEV protease cleavage, and 6xHis tagging
    943..975     +  CDS            T7 tag (gene 10 leader): leader peptide from bacteriophage T7 gene 10 promotes efficient translation in E. coli
    979..1002    +  CDS            Xpress™ tag: Xpress™ epitope tag, including an enterokinase recognition and cleavage site
   1009..1725    +  CDS            mCerulean3: mCerulean3 is a basic (constitutively fluorescent) cyan fluorescent protein published in 2011, derived from Aequorea victoria. It is reported to be a somewhat slowly-maturing monomer with very low acid sensitivity.
   1735..2157    +  CDS            RAD53 (fragment): RAD53_YEAST - Also known as MEC2, SAD1, SPK1. Experimental evidence at protein level: Swiss-Prot protein existence level 1. Controls S-phase checkpoint as well as G1 and G2 DNA damage checkpoints. Phosphorylates proteins on serine, threonine, and tyrosine. Prevents entry into anaphase and mitotic exit after DNA damage via regulation of the Polo kinase CDC5. Seems to be involved in the phosphorylation of RPH1. From Saccharomyces cerevisiae (strain ATCC 204508 / S288c) (Baker's yeast).
   2251..2982    +  CDS            cp173Venus: circularly permuted form of the Venus yellow fluorescent protein (Nagai et al., 2004) efficient FRET acceptor for CFP
   3046..3064    -  promoter       SP6 promoter: promoter for bacteriophage SP6 RNA polymerase
   3090..3314    +  polyA_signal   bGH poly(A) signal: bovine growth hormone polyadenylation signal
   3318..3339    +  promoter       SV40 promoter (fragment): SV40 enhancer and early promoter
   3360..3788    +  rep_origin     f1 ori (sequence partly withheld): f1 bacteriophage origin of replication; arrow indicates direction of (+) strand synthesis
   3802..4131    +  promoter       SV40 promoter: SV40 enhancer and early promoter
   4198..4989    +  CDS            neo: KKA2_KLEPN - Also known as kan, nptII. Experimental evidence at protein level: Swiss-Prot protein existence level 1. Resistance to kanamycin, neomycin, paromomycin, ribostamycin, butirosin and gentamicin B. From Klebsiella pneumoniae.
   5013..5171    +  CDS            ble (fragment): BLE_KLEPN - Experimental evidence at protein level: Swiss-Prot protein existence level 1. Binding protein with a strong affinity to the bleomycin family of antibiotics. Binds to CL990; an antimitotic-antibiotic compound. From Klebsiella pneumoniae.
   5166..5287    +  polyA_signal   SV40 poly(A) signal: SV40 polyadenylation signal
   5360..5376    -  protein_bind   lac operator: The lac repressor binds to the lac operator to inhibit transcription in E. coli. This inhibition can be relieved by adding lactose or isopropyl-β-D-thiogalactopyranoside (IPTG). lac repressor encoded by lacI
   5384..5414    -  promoter       lac promoter: promoter for the E. coli lac operon
   5429..5450    -  protein_bind   CAP binding site: CAP binding activates transcription in the presence of cAMP. E. coli catabolite activator protein
   5463..5555    -  CDS            lacI (fragment): lac repressor; lacI; The lac repressor binds to the lac operator to inhibit transcription in E. coli. This inhibition can be relieved by adding lactose or isopropyl-β-D-thiogalactopyranoside (IPTG).
   5738..6326    -  rep_origin     ori: high-copy-number ColE1/pMB1/pBR322/pUC origin of replication
   6497..7357    -  CDS            AmpR: β-lactamase; bla; confers resistance to ampicillin, carbenicillin, and related antibiotics
   7358..7462    -  promoter       AmpR promoter: bla
