[The description below was written by a language model from this plasmid's Addgene catalogue record and pLannotate feature annotations shown in this document.]
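Description:
pcDNA3-ABKAR is a mammalian expression plasmid of about 7.5 kb built on the pcDNA3 backbone, encoding a genetically encoded FRET biosensor for AMPK activity. In E. coli it is maintained at high copy through a ColE1/pUC-type origin and selected with ampicillin via the β-lactamase gene; an f1 origin is also present. For mammalian cells, an SV40 early promoter drives a neomycin phosphotransferase gene followed by an SV40 polyadenylation signal, allowing G418 selection of stable lines.

The sensor open reading frame is transcribed from the CMV immediate-early enhancer/promoter and terminated by the bovine growth hormone poly(A) signal, with flanking T7 and SP6 phage promoters contributed by the backbone. The roughly 2 kb insert, cloned between BamHI and EcoRI sites, sits downstream of a backbone-derived N-terminal leader carrying a 6xHis tag, the T7 gene 10 leader tag and an Xpress epitope. The reporter itself begins with the cyan donor Cerulean3 and ends with a circularly permuted Venus acceptor (cpVenus E172, annotated as cp173Venus). Between them the annotation detects a fragment of the yeast checkpoint kinase Rad53, which explains the S. cerevisiae entry in the species field and most likely serves as the phosphoamino acid-binding module. A short unannotated stretch before the acceptor presumably holds the synthetic kinase substrate sequence, though the record does not spell this out. In sensors of this design, phosphorylation of the substrate promotes its intramolecular binding to the recognition domain, changing the distance or orientation of the fluorophores and hence the FRET ratio.

The construct is used for live-cell imaging of AMPK activity. The record notes that it also responds to phosphorylation by BRSK1/2 when expressed in neurons.
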