Addgene plasmid #140051: pcDNA3-ABKAR
Purpose: Genetically encoded FRET-based biosensor for monitoring AMPK activity. Also sensitive to phosphorylation by BRSK1/2 when expressed in neurons.
Depositing lab: Jin Zhang. Depositing organization: Johns Hopkins University and School of Medicine. Publication: Polarized activities of AMPK and BRSK in primary hippocampal neurons. Sample V, Ramamurthy S, Gorshkov K, Ronnett GV, Zhang J. Mol Biol Cell. 2015 May 15;26(10):1935-46. doi: 10.1091/mbc.E14-02-0764. Epub 2015 Mar 18. PubMed 25788287.
Backbone
  Vector backbone: pcDNA3
  Backbone size w/o insert (bp): 5517
  Total vector size (bp): 7494
  Vector type: Mammalian Expression
  Selectable markers: Neomycin (select with G418)
Growth in bacteria
  Bacterial resistance: Ampicillin, 100 μg/mL
  Growth temperature: 37°C
  Growth strain: DH5alpha
  Copy number: High Copy
Gene/Insert
  Gene/Insert name: ABKAR
  Species: S. cerevisiae (budding yeast), Synthetic
  Insert size (bp): 1977
  Promoter: CMV
  Tag / fusion protein: Cerulean3 (N terminal on insert); cpVenus[E172] (C terminal on insert); 6xHIS - T7 tag (gene 10 leader) - Xpress (TM) tag (N terminal on backbone)
  Cloning method: Restriction Enzyme; 5′ cloning site BamHI (not destroyed); 3′ cloning site EcoRI (not destroyed)
  Sequencing primers: 5′ CMV forward; 3′ BGH reverse
Terms and licenses: Academic/Nonprofit Terms; Industry Terms: Not Available to Industry
How to cite: pcDNA3-ABKAR was a gift from Jin Zhang (Addgene plasmid # 140051 ; http://n2t.net/addgene:140051 ; RRID:Addgene_140051)
